Addgene plasmid #42347: IMPA2A
Purpose: Bacterial expression for structure determination; may not be full ORF
Depositing lab: Nicola Burgess-Brown. Depositing organization: University of Oxford.
Backbone
  Vector backbone: pNIC28-Bsa4
  Backbone manufacturer: SGC
  Vector type: Bacterial Expression
Growth in bacteria
  Bacterial resistance: Kanamycin, 50 μg/mL
  Growth temperature: 37°C
  Growth strain: Mach1 ;
  Copy number: High Copy
Gene/Insert
  Gene/Insert name: IMPA2A (alt names: IMPA2; gi|16877899; PDB:2FVZ)
  Species: H. sapiens (human)
  Insert size (bp): 961
  Mutation: See Comments
  GenBank ID: IMPA2 gi|16877899
  Entrez Gene: IMPA2
  Tag / fusion protein: His6-TEV (N terminal on insert)
  Cloning method: Ligation Independent Cloning
  Sequencing primers: 5′ T7; 3′ T7-term
Terms and licenses: Academic/Nonprofit Terms; Industry Terms: Not Available to Industry
Depositor comments: http://www.thesgc.org/structures/2FVZ/ Use BL21(DE3)-R3-pRARE2 strain for expression.
How to cite: IMPA2A was a gift from Nicola Burgess-Brown (Addgene plasmid # 42347 ; http://n2t.net/addgene:42347 ; RRID:Addgene_42347)
