[The description below was written by a language model from this plasmid's Addgene catalogue record.]
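Description:
IMPA2A is a bacterial expression plasmid built on the pNIC28-Bsa4 backbone from the Structural Genomics Consortium. It carries a human IMPA2 (inositol monophosphatase 2) coding fragment for producing recombinant protein for structure determination. The plasmid is recorded as high copy and is selected with kanamycin in E. coli. The record does not list the origin of replication or other backbone features, and no feature table is provided.

The insert is about 961 bp and was introduced by ligation-independent cloning. The record cautions that it may not represent the full open reading frame, which is common for constructs whose boundaries were chosen for crystallography. The mutation field only points to the depositor comments, which give no specific sequence changes, so any differences from the reference sequence are not stated. An N-terminal His6 tag followed by a TEV protease recognition site is fused to the insert. This arrangement allows purification by immobilised metal affinity chromatography, after which the tag can be cleaved off to leave near-native protein.

The promoter is not named explicitly. However, the listed T7 and T7-terminator sequencing primers, together with the depositor's recommendation of a BL21(DE3)-derived expression strain supplying rare-codon tRNAs, point to a T7 RNA polymerase-driven expression cassette. A separate cloning strain is recorded for propagation. The construct is associated with a deposited crystal structure of human IMPA2, and it is typically used to express and purify this enzyme for structural or biochemical studies.
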