>Addgene plasmid #42347 | IMPA2A | depositor partial sequence | sequence record 57180 | IMPA2A sequence 961 bps
CATATGCACCATCATCATCATCATTCTTCTGGTGTAGATCTGGGTACCGAGAACCTGTACTTCCAATCCA
TGAAGCCGAGCGGCGAGGACCAGGCGGCGCTGGCGGCCGGCCCCTGGGAGGAGTGCTTCCAGGCGGCCGT
GCAGCTGGCGCTGCGGGCAGGACAGATCATCAGAAAAGCCCTTACTGAGGAAAAACGTGTCTCAACAAAA
ACATCAGCTGCAGATCTTGTGACAGAAACAGATCACCTTGTGGAAGATTTAATTATTTCTGAGTTGCGAG
AGAGGTTTCCTTCACACAGGTTCATTGCAGAAGAGGCCGCGGCTTCTGGGGCCAAGTGTGTGCTCACCCA
CAGCCCGACGTGGATCATCGACCCCATCGACGGCACCTGCAATTTTGTGCACAGATTCCCGACTGTGGCG
GTTAGCATTGGATTTGCTGTTCGACAAGAGCTTGAATTCGGAGTGATTTACCACTGCACAGAGGAGCGGC
TGTACACGGGCCGGCGGGGTCGGGGCGCCTTCTGCAATGGCCAGCGGCTCCGGGTCTCCGGGGAGACAGA
TCTCTCAAAGGCCTTGGTTCTGACAGAAATTGGCCCCAAACGTGACCCTGCGACCCTGAAGCTGTTCCTG
AGTAACATGGAGCGGCTGCTGCATGCCAAGGCGCATGGGGTCCGAGTGATTGGAAGCTCCACATTGGCAC
TCTGCCACCTGGCCTCAGGGGCCGCGGATGCCTATTACCAGTTTGGCCTGCACTGCTGGGATCTGGCGGC
TGCCACAGTCATCATCAGAGAAGCAGGCGGCATCGTGATAGACACTTCGGGTGGACCCCTCGACCTCATG
GCTTGCAGAGTGGTTGCGGCCAGCACCCGGGAGATGGCGATGCTCATAGCTCAGGCCTTACAGACGATTA
ACTATGGGCGGGATGATGAGAAGTGACAGTAAAGGTGGATACGGATCCGAA
