>Addgene plasmid #42347 | IMPA2A | addgene partial sequence | sequence record 59289 | T7 5'-TAATACGACTCACTATAGGG-3'
TCCCTCTAGAAATAATTTTGTTTAACTTTAAGAAGGAGATATACATATGCACCATCATCATCATCATTCT
TCTGGTGTAGATCTGGGTACCGAGAACCTGTACTTCCAATCCATGAAGCCGAGCGGCGAGGACCAGGCGG
CGCTGGCGGCCGGCCCCTGGGAGGAGTGCTTCCAGGCGGCCGTGCAGCTGGCGCTGCGGGCAGGACAGAT
CATCAGAAAAGCCCTTACTGAGGAAAAACGTGTCTCAACAAAAACATCAGCTGCAGATCTTGTGACAGAA
ACAGATCACCTTGTGGAAGATTTAATTATTTCTGAGTTGCGAGAGAGGTTTCCTTCACACAGGTTCATTG
CAGAAGAGGCCGCGGCTTCTGGGGCCAAGTGTGTGCTCACCCACAGCCCGACGTGGATCATCGACCCCAT
CGACGGCACCTGCAATTTTGTGCACAGATTCCCGACTGTGGCGGTTAGCATTGGATTTGCTGTTCGACAA
GAGCTTGAATTCGGAGTGATTTACCACTGCACAGAGGAGCGGCTGTACACGGGCCGGCGGGGTCGGGGCG
CCTTCTGCAATGGCCAGCGGCTCCGGGTCTCCGGGGAGACAGATCTCTCAAAGGCCTTGGTTCTGACAGA
AATTGGCCCCAAACGTGACCCTGCGACCCTGAAGCTGTTCCTGAGTAACATGGAGCGGCTGCTGCATGCC
AAGGCGCATGGGGTCCGAGTGATTGGAAGCTCCACATTGGCACTCTGCCACCTGGCCTCAGGGGCCGCGG
ATGCCTATTACCAGTTTGGCCTGCACTGCTGGGATCTGGCGGCTGCCACAGTCATCATCAGAGAAGCAGG
CGGCATCGTGATAGACACTTCGGGTGGACCCCTCGACCTCATGGCTTGCAGAGTGGTTGCGGCCAGCACC
CGGGAGATGGCGATGCTCATAGCTCAGGCCTTACAGACGAT
